Addgene plasmid #147106: pCMV128-Rluc-CTE_O
Purpose: Mammalian Expression of Rluc-CTE
Depositing lab: Elisa Izaurralde. Depositing organization: Max Planck Institute for Developmental Biology. Publication: Structure-function studies of nucleocytoplasmic transport of retroviral genomic RNA by mRNA export factor TAP. Teplova M, Wohlbold L, Khin NW, Izaurralde E, Patel DJ. Nat Struct Mol Biol. 2011 Aug 7;18(9):990-8. doi: 10.1038/nsmb.2094. PubMed 21822283.
Backbone
  Vector backbone: Unknown
  Vector type: Mammalian Expression
Growth in bacteria
  Bacterial resistance: Ampicillin, 100 μg/mL
  Growth temperature: 37°C
  Growth strain: DH5alpha
  Copy number: High Copy
Gene/Insert
  Gene/Insert name: Rluc-CTE
  Species: HIV
  Cloning method: Unknown
Terms and licenses: Academic/Nonprofit Terms; Industry Terms: Not Available to Industry
Depositor comments: Plasmids from this collection were made available to the research community and donated after the lab closed. Please note that the sequence provided by the depositing laboratory may be theoretical/predicted or based on Sanger sequencing results. There may be discrepancies between sequencing results obtained by Addgene and the depositor sequence. If an Addgene verified sequence is not available, please contact before placing your order to request that our lab fully sequence the plasmid.
How to cite: pCMV128-Rluc-CTE_O was a gift from Elisa Izaurralde (Addgene plasmid # 147106 ; http://n2t.net/addgene:147106 ; RRID:Addgene_147106)
