[The description below was written by a language model from this plasmid's Addgene catalogue record and pLannotate feature annotations shown in this document.]
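Description:
pCMV128-Rluc-CTE_O is a mammalian expression reporter plasmid of about 7.2 kb, propagated in E. coli as a high-copy plasmid through a ColE1/pUC-type origin and selected with ampicillin via the β-lactamase gene. The catalogue lists the backbone as unknown. The feature table shows typical pUC-derived remnants (lac promoter and operator, CAP site, lacZα, lacI, bom and rop fragments, and part of the pUC18/19 polylinker), none of which appear to contribute to the mammalian payload.

The expression unit is driven by the human cytomegalovirus immediate-early enhancer and promoter and is built on a stretch of HIV-1 sequence. Fragments matching tat and vpu are followed by a human codon-optimised Renilla luciferase (hRluc) coding sequence, then two env (gp41-region) fragments, a nef fragment and the HIV-1 3' LTR, which would normally supply the polyadenylation signal. The insert name indicates that a constitutive transport element (CTE) accompanies the luciferase. The CTE is a retroviral RNA export element recognised by the cellular export factor TAP, but it was not annotated as a feature. A short unannotated gap lies between the two env fragments, but the record does not say where the CTE is located.

Reporters of this general design place the reporter gene within HIV-derived sequence so that its expression depends on export of incompletely spliced RNA. The record itself does not annotate splice sites, so this arrangement is inferred rather than documented. Consistent with the associated study of TAP-mediated nucleocytoplasmic transport of retroviral genomic RNA, the plasmid is most plausibly used in transfected mammalian cells to measure CTE-dependent RNA export as Renilla luciferase activity. The annotations come from a full-plasmid sequencing result.
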