Features (pLannotate 1.2.2; 20 found; start..end, strand, type, name):
     95..474     +  enhancer       CMV enhancer: human cytomegalovirus immediate early enhancer
    476..675     +  promoter       CMV promoter: human cytomegalovirus (CMV) immediate early promoter
    687..881     +  CDS            tat (fragment): TAT_HV112 - Experimental evidence at protein level: Swiss-Prot protein existence level 1. Extracellular circulating Tat can be endocytosed by surrounding uninfected cells via the binding to several surface receptors such as CD26, CXCR4, heparan sulfate proteoglycans (HSPG) or LDLR. Neurons are rarely infected, but they internalize Tat via their LDLR. Through its interaction with nuclear HATs, Tat is potentially able to control the acetylation-dependent cellular gene expression. Modulates the expression of many cellular genes involved in cell survival, proliferation or in coding for cytokines o
    897..1010    +  CDS            vpu (fragment): VPU_HV1S1 - Experimental evidence at protein level: Swiss-Prot protein existence level 1. Enhances virion budding by targeting host CD4 and Tetherin/BST2 to proteasome degradation. Degradation of CD4 prevents any unwanted premature interactions between viral Env and its host receptor CD4 in the endoplasmic reticulum. Degradation of antiretroviral protein Tetherin/BST2 is important for virion budding, as BST2 tethers new viral particles to the host cell membrane. Mechanistically, Vpu bridges either CD4 or BST2 to BTRC, a substrate recognition subunit of the Skp1/Cullin/F-box protein E3 ubiquiti
   1073..2008    +  CDS            hRluc: Renilla luciferase human codon-optimized
   2013..3197    +  CDS            env (fragment): ENV_HV1A2 - Experimental evidence at protein level: Swiss-Prot protein existence level 1. [Transmembrane protein gp41]: Acts as a class I viral fusion protein. Under the current model, the protein has at least 3 conformational states: pre-fusion native state, pre-hairpin intermediate state, and post-fusion hairpin state. During fusion of viral and target intracellular membranes, the coiled coil regions (heptad repeats) assume a trimer-of-hairpins structure, positioning the fusion peptide in close proximity to the C-terminal region of the ectodomain. The formation of this structure appears to d
   3305..3778    +  CDS            env (fragment): ENV_HV1A2 - Experimental evidence at protein level: Swiss-Prot protein existence level 1. [Transmembrane protein gp41]: Acts as a class I viral fusion protein. Under the current model, the protein has at least 3 conformational states: pre-fusion native state, pre-hairpin intermediate state, and post-fusion hairpin state. During fusion of viral and target intracellular membranes, the coiled coil regions (heptad repeats) assume a trimer-of-hairpins structure, positioning the fusion peptide in close proximity to the C-terminal region of the ectodomain. The formation of this structure appears to d
   3771..3959    +  CDS            nef (fragment): NEF_HV1Z2 - Experimental evidence at protein level: Swiss-Prot protein existence level 1. Extracellular Nef protein targets CD4(+) T-lymphocytes for apoptosis by interacting with CXCR4 surface receptors. From Human immunodeficiency virus type 1 group M subtype D (isolate Z2/CDC-Z34) (HIV-1).
   3961..4585    +  LTR            3' LTR: 3' long terminal repeat (LTR) from HIV-1
   4585..4742    +  CDS            lacZα (fragment): LacZα fragment of β-galactosidase; lacZ fragment
   4748..4847    -  misc_feature   bom (fragment): basis of mobility region from pBR322
   4949..4984    -  CDS            rop (fragment): Rop protein, which maintains plasmids at low copy number; rop
   5079..5183    +  promoter       AmpR promoter: bla
   5184..6044    +  CDS            AmpR: β-lactamase; bla; confers resistance to ampicillin, carbenicillin, and related antibiotics
   6215..6803    +  rep_origin     ori: high-copy-number ColE1/pMB1/pBR322/pUC origin of replication
   6986..7078    +  CDS            lacI (fragment): lac repressor; lacI; The lac repressor binds to the lac operator to inhibit transcription in E. coli. This inhibition can be relieved by adding lactose or isopropyl-β-D-thiogalactopyranoside (IPTG).
   7091..7112    +  protein_bind   CAP binding site: CAP binding activates transcription in the presence of cAMP. E. coli catabolite activator protein
   7127..7157    +  promoter       lac promoter: promoter for the E. coli lac operon
   7165..7181    +  protein_bind   lac operator: The lac repressor binds to the lac operator to inhibit transcription in E. coli. This inhibition can be relieved by adding lactose or isopropyl-β-D-thiogalactopyranoside (IPTG). lac repressor encoded by lacI
   7218..17      -  misc_feature   MCS (fragment) (across the origin): pUC18/19 multiple cloning site
>Addgene plasmid #147106 | pCMV128-Rluc-CTE_O | addgene full sequence | sequence record 409995 | Addgene NGS Result
GCATGCCTGCAGGTCGAAATTCCATTGCATACGTTGTATCTATATCATAATATGTACATTTATATTGGCT
CATGTCCAATATGACCGCCATGTTGACATTGATTATTGACTAGTTATTAATAGTAATCAATTACGGGGTC
ATTAGTTCATAGCCCATATATGGAGTTCCGCGTTACATAACTTACGGTAAATGGCCCGCCTGGCTGACCG
CCCAACGACCCCCGCCCATTGACGTCAATAATGACGTATGTTCCCATAGTAACGCCAATAGGGACTTTCC
ATTGACGTCAATGGGTGGAGTATTTACGGTAAACTGCCCACTTGGCAGTACATCAAGTGTATCATATGCC
AAGTCCGCCCCCTATTGACGTCAATGACGGTAAATGGCCCGCCTGGCATTATGCCCAGTACATGACCTTA
CGGGACTTTCCTACTTGGCAGTACATCTACGTATTAGTCATCGCTATTACCATGGTGATGCGGTTTTGGC
AGTACACCAATGGGCGTGGATAGCGGTTTGACTCACGGGGATTTCCAAGTCTCCACCCCATTGACGTCAA
TGGGAGTTTGTTTTGGCACCAAAATCAACGGGACTTTCCAAAATGTCGTAATAACCCCGCCCCGTTGACG
CAAATGGGCGGTAGGCGTGTACGGTGGGAGGTCTATATAAGCAGAGCTCGGTACCCCTAGAGCCCTGGAA
GCATCCAGGAAGTCAGCCTAGGACTGCTTGTAACAATTGCTATTGTAAAAAGTGTTGCTTTCATTGCTAC
GCGTGTTTCACAAGAAAAGGCTTAGGCATCTCCTTGATCAGGAAGAAGCGGAGACAGCGACGAAGAGCTC
CTCAGGACAGTCAGACTCATCAAGCTTCTCTATCAAAGCAGTAAGTAGTAAATGTAATGCAATCTTTACA
AATATTAGCAATAGTATCATTAGTAGTAGTAGCAATAATAGCAATAGTTGTGTGGACCATAGTACTCATA
GAATATAGGAAAATATTAAGACAAAGAAAATAGACAGATTAATTGATAGAATAAGAGAAAGAGCAGAAGA
CAGTGGCGGCCGCACAGCCACCATGGCTTCCAAGGTGTACGACCCCGAGCAACGCAAACGCATGATCACT
GGGCCTCAGTGGTGGGCTCGCTGCAAGCAAATGAACGTGCTGGACTCCTTCATCAACTACTATGATTCCG
AGAAGCACGCCGAGAACGCCGTGATTTTTCTGCATGGTAACGCTGCCTCCAGCTACCTGTGGAGGCACGT
CGTGCCTCACATCGAGCCCGTGGCTAGATGCATCATCCCTGATCTGATCGGAATGGGTAAGTCCGGCAAG
AGCGGGAATGGCTCATATCGCCTCCTGGATCACTACAAGTACCTCACCGCTTGGTTCGAGCTGCTGAACC
TTCCAAAGAAAATCATCTTTGTGGGCCACGACTGGGGGGCTTGTCTGGCCTTTCACTACTCCTACGAGCA
CCAAGACAAGATCAAGGCCATCGTCCATGCTGAGAGTGTCGTGGACGTGATCGAGTCCTGGGACGAGTGG
CCTGACATCGAGGAGGATATCGCCCTGATCAAGAGCGAAGAGGGCGAGAAAATGGTGCTTGAGAATAACT
TCTTCGTCGAGACCATGCTCCCAAGCAAGATCATGCGGAAACTGGAGCCTGAGGAGTTCGCTGCCTACCT
GGAGCCATTCAAGGAGAAGGGCGAGGTTAGACGGCCTACCCTCTCCTGGCCTCGCGAGATCCCTCTCGTT
AAGGGAGGCAAGCCCGACGTCGTCCAGATTGTCCGCAACTACAACGCCTACCTTCGGGCCAGCGACGATC
TGCCTAAGATGTTCATCGAGTCCGACCCTGGGTTCTTTTCCAACGCTATTGTCGAGGGAGCTAAGAAGTT
CCCTAACACCGAGTTCGTGAAGGTGAAGGGCCTCCACTTCAGCCAGGAGGACGCTCCAGATGAAATGGGT
AAGTACATCAAGAGCTTCGTGGAGCGCGTGCTGAAGAACGAGCAGTAAGGATCCTCTAGGTGTTACTTTA
AATTGCACTGATTTGGGGAAGGCTACTAATACCAATAGTAGTAATTGGAAAGAAGAAATAAAAGGAGAAA
TAAAAAACTGCTCTTTTAATATCACCACAAGCATAAGAGATAAGATTCAGAAAGAAAATGCACTTTTTCG
TAACCTTGATGTAGTACCAATAGATAATGCTAGTACTACTACCAACTATACCAACTATAGGTTGATACAT
TGTAACAGATCAGTCATTACACAGGCCTGTCCAAAGGTATCATTTGAGCCAATTCCCATACATTATTGTA
CCCCGGCTGGTTTTGCGATTCTAAAGTGTAATAATAAAACGTTCAATGGAAAAGGACCATGTACAAATGT
CAGCACAGTACAATGTACACATGGAATTAGGCCAATAGTGTCAACTCAACTGCTGTTAAATGGCAGTCTA
GCAGAAGAAGAGGTAGTAATTAGATCTGACAATTTCACGAACAATGCTAAAACCATAATAGTACAGCTGA
ATGAATCTGTAGCAATTAACTGTACAAGACCCAACAACAATACAAGAAAAAGTATCTATATAGGACCAGG
GAGAGCATTTCATACAACAGGAAGAATAATAGGAGATATAAGAAAAGCACATTGTAACATTAGTAGAGCA
CAATGGAATAACACTTTAGAACAGATAGTTAAAAAATTAAGAGAACAGTTTGGGAATAATAAAACAATAG
TCTTTAATCAATCCTCAGGAGGGGACCCAGAAATTGTAATGCACAGTTTTAATTGTAGAGGGGAATTTTT
CTACTGTAATACAACACAACTGTTTAATAATACATGGAGGTTAAATCACACTGAAGGAACTAAAGGAAAT
GACACAATCATACTCCCATGTAGAATAAAACAAATTATAAACATGTGGCAGGAAGTAGGAAAAGCAATGT
ATGCCCCTCCCATTGGAGGACAAATTAGTTGTTCATCAAATATTACAGGGCTGCTATTAACAAGAGATGG
TGGTACAAATGTAACTAATGACACCGAGGTCTTCAGACCTGGAGGAGGAGATATGAGGGACAATTGGAGA
AGTGAATTATATAAATATAAAGTAATAAAAATTGAACCATTAGGAATAGCACCCACCAAGGCAAAGAGAA
GAGTGGTGCAGAGAGAAAAAAGAGCAGTGGGAATAGTAGGAGCTATGGGGCCCAGACCACCTCCCCTGCG
AGCTAAGCTGGACAGCCAATGACGGGTAAGAGAGTGACATTTTTCACTAACCTAAGACAGGAGGGCCGTC
AGAGCTACTGCCTAATCCAAAGACGGGTAAAAGTGATAAAAATGTATCACTCCAACCTAAGACAGGCGCA
GCTTCCGAGGGATTCCCGGGTAGGGATTTGGGGTTGCTCTGGAAAACTCATTTGCACCACTGCTGTGCCT
TGGAATGCTAGTTGGAGTAATAAATCTCTGGAAGACATTTGGGATAACATGACCTGGATGCAGTGGGAAA
GAGAAATTGACAATTACACAAACACAATATACACCTTACTTGAAGAATCGCAGAACCAACAAGAAAAGAA
TGAACAAGAATTATTAGAATTGGATAAGTGGGCAAGTTTGTGGAATTGGTTTAGCATAACAAACTGGCTG
TGGTATATAAAGATATTCATAATGATAGTAGGAGGCTTGGTAGGTTTAAGAATAGTTTTTGCTGTGCTTT
CTATAGTGAATAGAGTTAGGCAGGGATACTCACCATTGTCATTTCAGACCCGCCTCCCAGTCTCGAGACC
TGGAAAAACATGGAGCAATCACAAGTAGCAATACAGCAGCTACTAATGCTGATTGTGCCTGGCTAGAAGC
ACAAGAGGAGGAAGAGGTGGGTTTTCCAGTCAGACCTCAGGTACCTTTAAGACCAATGACTTACAAGGCA
GCTTTAGATATTAGCCACTTTTTAAAAGAAAAGGGGGGACTGGAAGGGCTAATTTGGTCCCAAAGAAGAC
AAGAGAGATCCTTGATCTGTGGATCTACCACACACAAGGCTACTTCCCTGATTGGCAGAATTACACACCA
GGGCCAGGGATCAGATATCCACTGACCTTTGGATGGTGCTTCAAGCTAGTACCAGTTGAGCCAGAGAAGG
TAGAAGAGGCCAATGAAGGAGAGAACAACAGCTTGTTACACCCTATGAGCCTGCATGGGATGGAGGACGC
GGAGAAAGAAGTGTTAGTGTGGAGGTTTGACAGCAAACTAGCATTTCATCACATGGCCCGAGAGCTGCAT
CCGGAGTACTACAAAGACTGCTGACATCGAGCTTTCTACAAGGGACTTTCCGCTGGGGACTTTCCAGGGA
GGCGTGGCCTGGGCGGGACTGGGGAGTGGCGTGCCCTCAGATGCTGCATATAAGCAGCTGCTTTTTGCCT
GTACTGGGTCTCTCTGGTTAGACCAGATCTGAGCCTGGGAGCTCTCTGGCTAACTAGGGAACCCACTGCT
TAAGCCTCAATAAAGCTTGCCTTGAGTGCTTCAAGTAGTGTGTGCCCGTCTGTTGTGTGACTCTGGTAAC
TAGAGATCCCTCAGACCCTTTTAGTCAGTGTGGAATTCACTGGCCGTCGTTTTACAACGTCGTGACTGGG
AAAACCCTGGCGTTACCCAACTTAATCGCCTTGCAGCACATCCCCCTTTCGCCAGCTGGCGTAATAGCGA
AGAGGCCCGCACCGATCGCCCTTCCCAACAGTTGCGCAGCCTGAATGGCGAATGGCGCCTGATGCGGTAT
TTTCTCCTTACGCATCTGTGCGGTATTTCACACCGCATATGGTGCACTCTCAGTACAATCTGCTCTGATG
CCGCATAGTTAAGCCAGCCCCGACACCCGCCAACACCCGCTGACGCGCCCTGACGGGCTTGTCTGCTCCC
GGCATCCGCTTACAGACAAGCTGTGACCGTCTCCGGGAGCTGCATGTGTCAGAGGTTTTCACCGTCATCA
CCGAAACGCGCGAGACGAAAGGGCCTCGTGATACGCCTATTTTTATAGGTTAATGTCATGATAATAATGG
TTTCTTAGACGTCAGGTGGCACTTTTCGGGGAAATGTGCGCGGAACCCCTATTTGTTTATTTTTCTAAAT
ACATTCAAATATGTATCCGCTCATGAGACAATAACCCTGATAAATGCTTCAATAATATTGAAAAAGGAAG
AGTATGAGTATTCAACATTTCCGTGTCGCCCTTATTCCCTTTTTTGCGGCATTTTGCCTTCCTGTTTTTG
CTCACCCAGAAACGCTGGTGAAAGTAAAAGATGCTGAAGATCAGTTGGGTGCACGAGTGGGTTACATCGA
ACTGGATCTCAACAGCGGTAAGATCCTTGAGAGTTTTCGCCCCGAAGAACGTTTTCCAATGATGAGCACT
TTTAAAGTTCTGCTATGTGGCGCGGTATTATCCCGTATTGACGCCGGGCAAGAGCAACTCGGTCGCCGCA
TACACTATTCTCAGAATGACTTGGTTGAGTACTCACCAGTCACAGAAAAGCATCTTACGGATGGCATGAC
AGTAAGAGAATTATGCAGTGCTGCCATAACCATGAGTGATAACACTGCGGCCAACTTACTTCTGACAACG
ATCGGAGGACCGAAGGAGCTAACCGCTTTTTTGCACAACATGGGGGATCATGTAACTCGCCTTGATCGTT
GGGAACCGGAGCTGAATGAAGCCATACCAAACGACGAGCGTGACACCACGATGCCTGTAGCAATGGCAAC
AACGTTGCGCAAACTATTAACTGGCGAACTACTTACTCTAGCTTCCCGGCAACAATTAATAGACTGGATG
GAGGCGGATAAAGTTGCAGGACCACTTCTGCGCTCGGCCCTTCCGGCTGGCTGGTTTATTGCTGATAAAT
CTGGAGCCGGTGAGCGTGGGTCTCGCGGTATCATTGCAGCACTGGGGCCAGATGGTAAGCCCTCCCGTAT
CGTAGTTATCTACACGACGGGGAGTCAGGCAACTATGGATGAACGAAATAGACAGATCGCTGAGATAGGT
GCCTCACTGATTAAGCATTGGTAACTGTCAGACCAAGTTTACTCATATATACTTTAGATTGATTTAAAAC
TTCATTTTTAATTTAAAAGGATCTAGGTGAAGATCCTTTTTGATAATCTCATGACCAAAATCCCTTAACG
TGAGTTTTCGTTCCACTGAGCGTCAGACCCCGTAGAAAAGATCAAAGGATCTTCTTGAGATCCTTTTTTT
CTGCGCGTAATCTGCTGCTTGCAAACAAAAAAACCACCGCTACCAGCGGTGGTTTGTTTGCCGGATCAAG
AGCTACCAACTCTTTTTCCGAAGGTAACTGGCTTCAGCAGAGCGCAGATACCAAATACTGTTCTTCTAGT
GTAGCCGTAGTTAGGCCACCACTTCAAGAACTCTGTAGCACCGCCTACATACCTCGCTCTGCTAATCCTG
TTACCAGTGGCTGCTGCCAGTGGCGATAAGTCGTGTCTTACCGGGTTGGACTCAAGACGATAGTTACCGG
ATAAGGCGCAGCGGTCGGGCTGAACGGGGGGTTCGTGCACACAGCCCAGCTTGGAGCGAACGACCTACAC
CGAACTGAGATACCTACAGCGTGAGCTATGAGAAAGCGCCACGCTTCCCGAAGGGAGAAAGGCGGACAGG
TATCCGGTAAGCGGCAGGGTCGGAACAGGAGAGCGCACGAGGGAGCTTCCAGGGGGAAACGCCTGGTATC
TTTATAGTCCTGTCGGGTTTCGCCACCTCTGACTTGAGCGTCGATTTTTGTGATGCTCGTCAGGGGGGCG
GAGCCTATGGAAAAACGCCAGCAACGCGGCCTTTTTACGGTTCCTGGCCTTTTGCTGGCCTTTTGCTCAC
ATGTTCTTTCCTGCGTTATCCCCTGATTCTGTGGATAACCGTATTACCGCCTTTGAGTGAGCTGATACCG
CTCGCCGCAGCCGAACGACCGAGCGCAGCGAGTCAGTGAGCGAGGAAGCGGAAGAGCGCCCAATACGCAA
ACCGCCTCTCCCCGCGCGTTGGCCGATTCATTAATGCAGCTGGCACGACAGGTTTCCCGACTGGAAAGCG
GGCAGTGAGCGCAACGCAATTAATGTGAGTTAGCTCACTCATTAGGCACCCCAGGCTTTACACTTTATGC
TTCCGGCTCGTATGTTGTGTGGAATTGTGAGCGGATAACAATTTCACACAGGAAACAGCTATGACCATGA
TTACGCCAAGCTT
